Addgene plasmid #223994: AiP12565 - pAAV-3xSP10ins-AiE0354m_3xC2-minRho-SYFP2-WPRE3-BGHpA (Alias: CN2565)
Purpose: AiE0354m_3xC2 is an enhancer sequence, designed to drive AAV-mediated transgene expression in cortical Vip+ neurons
Depositing lab: Allen Institute for Brain Science & Jonathan Ting. Depositing organization: Allen Institute. Publication: A suite of enhancer AAVs and transgenic mouse lines for genetic access to cortical cell types. Ben-Simon Y, Hooper M, Narayan S, Daigle TL, Dwivedi D, Way SW, Oster A, Stafford DA, Mich JK, Taormina MJ, Martinez RA, Opitz-Araya X, Roth JR, Alexander JR, Allen S, Amster A, Arbuckle J, Ayala A, Baker PM, Bakken TE, Barcelli T, Barta S, Bendrick J, Bertagnolli D, Bielstein C, Bishwakarma P, Bowlus J, Boyer G, Brouner K, Casian B, Casper T, Chakka AB, Chakrabarty R, Chance RK, Chavan S, Clark M, Colbert K, Collman F, Daniel S, Departee M, DiValentin P, Donadio N, Dotson N, Egdorf T, Fliss T, Gabitto M, Garcia J, Gary A, Gasperini M, Gloe J, Goldy J, Gore BB, Graybuck L, Greisman N, Haeseleer F, Halterman C, Haradon Z, Hastings SD, Helback O, Ho W, Hockemeyer D, Huang C, Huff S, Hunker A, Johansen N, Jones D, Juneau Z, Kalmbach B, Kannan M, Khem S, Kussick E, Kutsal R, Larsen R, Lee C, Lee AY, Leibly M, Lenz GH, Li S, Liang E, Lusk N, Madigan Z, Malloy J, Malone J, McCue R, Melchor J, Mollenkopf T, Moosman S, Morin E, Newman D, Ng L, Ngo K, Omstead V, Otto S, Oyama A, Pena N, Pham T, Phillips E, Pom CA, Potekhina L, Ransford S, Ray PL, Rette D, Reynoldson C, Rimorin C, Rocha D, Ruiz A, Sanchez REA, Sawyer L, Sedeno-Cortes A, Sevigny JP, Shapovalova N, Shepard N, Shulga L, Sigler AR, Siverts L, Soliman S, Somasundaram S, Staats B, Stewart K, Szelenyi E, Tieu M, Trader C, Tran A, van Velthoven CTJ, Walker M, Wang Y, Weed N, Wirthlin M, Wood T, Wynalda B, Yao Z, Zhou T, Ariza J, Dee N, Reding M, Ronellenfitch K, Mufti S, Sunkin SM, Smith KA, Esposito L, Waters J, Thyagarajan B, Yao S, Lein ES, Zeng H, Levi BP, Ngai J, Ting JT, Tasic B. Cell. 2025 May 16:S0092-8674(25)00513-6. doi: 10.1016/j.cell.2025.05.002. PubMed 40403729.
Backbone
  Vector backbone: pAAV
  Vector type: AAV
Growth in bacteria
  Bacterial resistance: Ampicillin, 100 μg/mL
  Growth temperature: 30°C
  Growth strain: NEB Stable
  Copy number: High Copy
Gene/Insert
  Gene/Insert name: SYFP2
  Species: Synthetic
  Mutation: NA
  Promoter: minBG
  Cloning method: Other
Terms and licenses: Academic/Nonprofit Terms; Industry Terms: Not Available to Industry
Depositor comments: Cloning Method: RE Cloning
How to cite: AiP12565 - pAAV-3xSP10ins-AiE0354m_3xC2-minRho-SYFP2-WPRE3-BGHpA (Alias: CN2565) was a gift from Allen Institute for Brain Science & Jonathan Ting (Addgene plasmid # 223994 ; http://n2t.net/addgene:223994 ; RRID:Addgene_223994)
