[The description below was written by a language model from this plasmid's Addgene catalogue record and pLannotate feature annotations shown in this document.]
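Description:
AiP12565 (alias CN2565) is an AAV transfer plasmid of about 5.1 kb built on a pAAV backbone, designed for packaging into recombinant adeno-associated virus that reports enhancer activity in the brain. The expression cassette lies between AAV2 inverted terminal repeats, which provide the signals for genome replication and encapsidation. The annotation detects a complete ITR downstream of the cassette but only short ITR fragments upstream, which may reflect the difficulty of sequencing these repeats. In bacteria the plasmid is maintained through a high-copy ColE1/pUC-type origin and selected with ampicillin via the bla gene. An f1 phage origin is also present.

The payload is SYFP2, a fast-maturing monomeric yellow fluorescent protein derived from Aequorea victoria. According to the construct name, it is preceded by a 3xSP10 insulator element, the enhancer AiE0354m_3xC2 (the name suggests three concatenated copies of a core region) and a minimal promoter. None of these upstream elements is annotated in the feature table, although roughly a kilobase of unannotated sequence sits between the left ITR fragments and the reporter. The record is inconsistent about the minimal promoter: the name says minRho, while the catalogue field lists minBG. Downstream, a shortened woodchuck hepatitis virus posttranscriptional element (WPRE3, detected as two WPRE fragments) enhances transcript expression, and a bovine growth hormone polyadenylation signal terminates the message. This compact arrangement conserves AAV packaging capacity.

The minimal promoter is intended to have little activity on its own, so that expression depends on the enhancer, which was designed to drive AAV-mediated transgene expression in cortical Vip+ neurons. The plasmid is one of a suite of enhancer AAVs for genetic access to cortical cell types, here providing fluorescent labelling of that interneuron population.
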