Features (pLannotate 1.2.2; 14 found; start..end, strand, type, name):
     12..39      +  repeat_region  AAV2 ITR (fragment): inverted terminal repeat of adeno-associated virus serotype 2 inverted
     68..95      +  repeat_region  AAV2 ITR (fragment): inverted terminal repeat of adeno-associated virus serotype 2 inverted
   1153..1869    +  CDS            SYFP2: SYFP2 is a basic (constitutively fluorescent) yellow fluorescent protein published in 2006, derived from Aequorea victoria. It is reported to be a very rapidly-maturing monomer with moderate acid sensitivity.
   1909..2066    +  misc_feature   WPRE (fragment): woodchuck hepatitis virus posttranscriptional regulatory element
   2072..2152    +  misc_feature   WPRE (fragment): woodchuck hepatitis virus posttranscriptional regulatory element
   2169..2280    +  polyA_signal   bGH poly(A) signal: bovine growth hormone polyadenylation signal
   2398..2538    +  repeat_region  AAV2 ITR: inverted terminal repeat of adeno-associated virus serotype 2 inverted
   2543..2594    -  misc_feature   bom (fragment): basis of mobility region from pBR322
   2613..3068    +  rep_origin     f1 ori (sequence partly withheld): f1 bacteriophage origin of replication; arrow indicates direction of (+) strand synthesis
   3069..3118    -  misc_feature   bom (fragment): basis of mobility region from pBR322
   3220..3255    -  CDS            rop (fragment): Rop protein, which maintains plasmids at low copy number; rop
   3350..3454    +  promoter       AmpR promoter: bla
   3455..4315    +  CDS            AmpR: β-lactamase; bla; confers resistance to ampicillin, carbenicillin, and related antibiotics
   4486..5074    +  rep_origin     ori: high-copy-number ColE1/pMB1/pBR322/pUC origin of replication
>Addgene plasmid #223994 | AiP12565 - pAAV-3xSP10ins-AiE0354m_3xC2-minRho-SYFP2-WPRE3-BGHpA (Alias: CN2565) | addgene full sequence | sequence record 450553 | Addgene NGS Result
CCTGCAGGCAGCTGCGCGCTCGCTCGCTCACTGAGGCCGCCCGGGCGTCGGGCGACCTTTGGTCGCCCGG
CCTCAGTGAGCGAGCGAGCGCGCAGAGAGGGAGTGGCCAACTCCATCACTAGGGGTTCCTGCGGCCGCAC
GCGCCGGTACCGAAGCTACCCCTAACACACTATTCTACACACAGAAAATGCTCTTCACTAGGAAGCTACC
CCTAACACACTATTCTACACACAGAAAATGCTCTTCACTAGGAAGCTACCCCTAACACACTATTCTACAC
ACAGAAAATGCTCTTCACTAGACGCGTATTGGGATGGAACACGCGTTCGATACTTTTAGGTACAGGCTTT
TGTGCCTACTGGTAAGCAGTCATTTGCCGGGGCAATTAACCATCTGCACTTTATTATCAGGGTGCAGCTG
GCTAATGATGCTCAGTGCCACGGGGCAGGATCAGCTTCTCATCTGCACAGGAACTGTATTCACAGCAAAG
GACATTGACCTTTAACAATGAATCTTTAAATTTAACCGGGTCCCCCAGAGATCACCTCGATACTTTTAGG
TACAGGCTTTTGTGCCTACTGGTAAGCAGTCATTTGCCGGGGCAATTAACCATCTGCACTTTATTATCAG
GGTGCAGCTGGCTAATGATGCTCAGTGCCACGGGGCAGGATCAGCTTCTCATCTGCACAGGAACTGTATT
CACAGCAAAGGACATTGACCTTTAACAATGAATCTTTAAATTTAACCGGGTCCCCCAGAGATCACCTCGA
TACTTTTAGGTACAGGCTTTTGTGCCTACTGGTAAGCAGTCATTTGCCGGGGCAATTAACCATCTGCACT
TTATTATCAGGGTGCAGCTGGCTAATGATGCTCAGTGCCACGGGGCAGGATCAGCTTCTCATCTGCACAG
GAACTGTATTCACAGCAAAGGACATTGACCTTTAACAATGAATCTTTAAATTTAACCGGGTCCCCCAGAG
ATCACCGAGCTCGATTCAGCCGGGAGCTTAGGGAGGGGAGGTCACTTCATAAGGGCTTGGGGGGGGAGTT
GGAGCCACGAGTCGTCCAGCCGGAGCCCCGTGTGGCTGTGCTCCGGCCTCAGAAGCATCCCCGGATCCAG
ATCTTTCGAAGCTAGCGCTACCGGTCGCCACCATGGTGAGCAAGGGCGAGGAGCTGTTCACCGGGGTGGT
GCCCATCCTGGTCGAGCTGGACGGCGACGTAAACGGCCACAAGTTCAGCGTGTCCGGCGAGGGCGAGGGC
GATGCCACCTACGGCAAGCTGACCCTGAAGCTGATCTGCACCACCGGCAAGCTGCCCGTGCCCTGGCCCA
CCCTCGTGACCACCCTGGGCTACGGCGTGCAGTGCTTCGCCCGCTACCCCGACCACATGAAGCAGCACGA
CTTCTTCAAGTCCGCCATGCCCGAAGGCTACGTCCAGGAGCGCACCATCTTCTTCAAGGACGACGGCAAC
TACAAGACCCGCGCCGAGGTGAAGTTCGAGGGCGACACCCTGGTGAACCGCATCGAGCTGAAGGGCATCG
ACTTCAAGGAGGACGGCAACATCCTGGGGCACAAGCTGGAGTACAACTACAACAGCCACAACGTCTATAT
CACCGCCGACAAGCAGAAGAACGGCATCAAGGCCAACTTCAAGATCCGCCACAACATCGAGGACGGCGGC
GTGCAGCTCGCCGACCACTACCAGCAGAACACCCCCATCGGCGACGGCCCCGTGCTGCTGCCCGACAACC
ACTACCTGAGCTACCAGTCCAAGCTGAGCAAAGACCCCAACGAGAAGCGCGATCACATGGTCCTGCTGGA
GTTCGTGACCGCCGCCGGGATCACTCTCGGCATGGACGAGCTGTACAAGTAAGTCGACGGCGCGCCGCGG
CCGCGAATTCGATATCATAATCAACCTCTGGATTACAAAATTTGTGAAAGATTGACTGGTATTCTTAACT
ATGTTGCTCCTTTTACGCTATGTGGATACGCTGCTTTAATGCCTTTGTATCATGCTATTGCTTCCCGTAT
GGCTTTCATTTTCTCCTCCTTGTATAAATCCTGGTTAGTTCTTGCCACGGCGGAACTCATCGCCGCCTGC
CTTGCCCGCTGCTGGACAGGGGCTCGGCTGTTGGGCACTGACAATTCCGTGGCTCGAGAGATCTTCGACT
GTGCCTTCTAGTTGCCAGCCATCTGTTGTTTGCCCCTCCCCCGTGCCTTCCTTGACCCTGGAAGGTGCCA
CTCCCACTGTCCTTTCCTAATAAAATGAGGAAATTGCATCGCATTGTCTGAGTAGGTGTCATTCTATTCT
GGGGGGTGGGGTGGGGCAGGACAGCAAGGGGGAGGATTGGGAAGACAATAGCAGGCATGAGATCTCACGT
GCGGACCGAGCGGCCGCAGGAACCCCTAGTGATGGAGTTGGCCACTCCCTCTCTGCGCGCTCGCTCGCTC
ACTGAGGCCGGGCGACCAAAGGTCGCCCGACGCCCGGGCTTTGCCCGGGCGGCCTCAGTGAGCGAGCGAG
CGCGCAGCTGCCTGCAGGGGCGCCTGATGCGGTATTTTCTCCTTACGCATCTGTGCGGTATTTCACACCG
CATA
[95 nt withheld, positions 2595-2689]
T
[46 nt withheld, positions 2691-2736]
C
[141 nt withheld, positions 2738-2878]
CCTTTGACGTTGGAGTCCACGTTCTTT
[37 nt withheld, positions 2906-2942]
ACTCTATCTCGGGCTATTCTTTTGATTTATAAGGGATTTTGCCGATTTCGGTCTATTGGTTAAAAAATGA
GCTGATTTAACAAAAATTTAACGCGAATTTTAACAAAATATTAACGTTTACAATTTTATGGTGCACTCTC
AGTACAATCTGCTCTGATGCCGCATAGTTAAGCCAGCCCCGACACCCGCCAACACCCGCTGACGCGCCCT
GACGGGCTTGTCTGCTCCCGGCATCCGCTTACAGACAAGCTGTGACCGTCTCCGGGAGCTGCATGTGTCA
GAGGTTTTCACCGTCATCACCGAAACGCGCGAGACGAAAGGGCCTCGTGATACGCCTATTTTTATAGGTT
AATGTCATGATAATAATGGTTTCTTAGACGTCAGGTGGCACTTTTCGGGGAAATGTGCGCGGAACCCCTA
TTTGTTTATTTTTCTAAATACATTCAAATATGTATCCGCTCATGAGACAATAACCCTGATAAATGCTTCA
ATAATATTGAAAAAGGAAGAGTATGAGTATTCAACATTTCCGTGTCGCCCTTATTCCCTTTTTTGCGGCA
TTTTGCCTTCCTGTTTTTGCTCACCCAGAAACGCTGGTGAAAGTAAAAGATGCTGAAGATCAGTTGGGTG
CACGAGTGGGTTACATCGAACTGGATCTCAACAGCGGTAAGATCCTTGAGAGTTTTCGCCCCGAAGAACG
TTTTCCAATGATGAGCACTTTTAAAGTTCTGCTATGTGGCGCGGTATTATCCCGTATTGACGCCGGGCAA
GAGCAACTCGGTCGCCGCATACACTATTCTCAGAATGACTTGGTTGAGTACTCACCAGTCACAGAAAAGC
ATCTTACGGATGGCATGACAGTAAGAGAATTATGCAGTGCTGCCATAACCATGAGTGATAACACTGCGGC
CAACTTACTTCTGACAACGATCGGAGGACCGAAGGAGCTAACCGCTTTTTTGCACAACATGGGGGATCAT
GTAACTCGCCTTGATCGTTGGGAACCGGAGCTGAATGAAGCCATACCAAACGACGAGCGTGACACCACGA
TGCCTGTAGCAATGGCAACAACGTTGCGCAAACTATTAACTGGCGAACTACTTACTCTAGCTTCCCGGCA
ACAATTAATAGACTGGATGGAGGCGGATAAAGTTGCAGGACCACTTCTGCGCTCGGCCCTTCCGGCTGGC
TGGTTTATTGCTGATAAATCTGGAGCCGGTGAGCGTGGGTCTCGCGGTATCATTGCAGCACTGGGGCCAG
ATGGTAAGCCCTCCCGTATCGTAGTTATCTACACGACGGGGAGTCAGGCAACTATGGATGAACGAAATAG
ACAGATCGCTGAGATAGGTGCCTCACTGATTAAGCATTGGTAACTGTCAGACCAAGTTTACTCATATATA
CTTTAGATTGATTTAAAACTTCATTTTTAATTTAAAAGGATCTAGGTGAAGATCCTTTTTGATAATCTCA
TGACCAAAATCCCTTAACGTGAGTTTTCGTTCCACTGAGCGTCAGACCCCGTAGAAAAGATCAAAGGATC
TTCTTGAGATCCTTTTTTTCTGCGCGTAATCTGCTGCTTGCAAACAAAAAAACCACCGCTACCAGCGGTG
GTTTGTTTGCCGGATCAAGAGCTACCAACTCTTTTTCCGAAGGTAACTGGCTTCAGCAGAGCGCAGATAC
CAAATACTGTTCTTCTAGTGTAGCCGTAGTTAGGCCACCACTTCAAGAACTCTGTAGCACCGCCTACATA
CCTCGCTCTGCTAATCCTGTTACCAGTGGCTGCTGCCAGTGGCGATAAGTCGTGTCTTACCGGGTTGGAC
TCAAGACGATAGTTACCGGATAAGGCGCAGCGGTCGGGCTGAACGGGGGGTTCGTGCACACAGCCCAGCT
TGGAGCGAACGACCTACACCGAACTGAGATACCTACAGCGTGAGCTATGAGAAAGCGCCACGCTTCCCGA
AGGGAGAAAGGCGGACAGGTATCCGGTAAGCGGCAGGGTCGGAACAGGAGAGCGCACGAGGGAGCTTCCA
GGGGGAAACGCCTGGTATCTTTATAGTCCTGTCGGGTTTCGCCACCTCTGACTTGAGCGTCGATTTTTGT
GATGCTCGTCAGGGGGGCGGAGCCTATGGAAAAACGCCAGCAACGCGGCCTTTTTACGGTTCCTGGCCTT
TTGCTGGCCTTTTGCTCACATGT
